>Addgene plasmid #59366 | pICE-FLAG-NAT10-siR-G641E | depositor full sequence | sequence record 92067 | pICE-FLAG-NAT10-siR-G641E sequence 8086 bps
AAGCTTGCGGCCGCCGCCACCATGGATTACAAGGATGACGACGATAAGGGATCCATGCATCGGAAAAAGG
TGGATAACCGAATCCGGATTCTCATTGAGAATGGAGTAGCTGAGCGGCAAAGATCTCTCTTTGTTGTAGT
TGGGGATCGAGGAAAAGATCAGGTGGTAATACTTCATCACATGTTATCCAAAGCAACTGTGAAGGCTCGG
CCTTCAGTGCTGTGGTGTTATAAGAAAGAGCTGGGGTTTAGCAGTCACCGGAAGAAAAGAATGCGACAGC
TGCAGAAGAAAATAAAGAATGGAACACTGAACATAAAGCAGGACGACCCCTTTGAACTCTTCATAGCAGC
CACAAACATTCGCTACTGCTACTACAACGAGACCCACAAGATCCTGGGCAATACCTTCGGCATGTGTGTG
CTGCAGGATTTTGAAGCCTTAACTCCAAACTTGCTGGCCAGGACTGTAGAAACAGTGGAAGGTGGTGGGC
TAGTGGTCATCCTCCTACGGACCATGAACTCACTCAAGCAATTGTACACAGTGACTATGGATGTGCATTC
CAGGTACAGAACTGAGGCCCATCAGGATGTGGTGGGAAGATTTAATGAAAGGTTTATTCTGTCTCTGGCC
TCTTGTAAGAAGTGTCTCGTCATTGATGACCAGCTCAACATCCTGCCCATCTCCTCCCACGTTGCCACCA
TGGAGGCCCTGCCTCCCCAGACTCCGGATGAGAGTCTTGGTCCTTCTGATCTGGAGCTGAGGGAGTTGAA
GGAGAGCTTGCAGGACACCCAGCCTGTGGGTGTGTTGGTGGACTGCTGTAAGACTCTAGACCAGGCCAAA
GCTGTCTTGAAATTTATCGAGGGCATCTCTGAAAAGACCCTGAGGAGTACTGTTGCACTCACAGCTGCTC
GAGGACGGGGAAAATCTGCAGCCCTGGGATTGGCGATTGCTGGGGCGGTGGCATTTGGGTACTCCAATAT
CTTTGTTACCTCCCCAAGCCCTGATAACCTCCATACTCTGTTTGAATTTGTATTTAAAGGATTTGATGCT
CTGCAATATCAGGAACATCTGGATTATGAGATTATCCAGTCTCTAAATCCTGAATTTAACAAAGCAGTGA
TCAGAGTGAATGTATTTCGAGAACACAGGCAGACTATTCAGTATATACATCCTGCAGATGCTGTGAAGCT
GGGCCAGGCTGAACTAGTTGTGATTGATGAAGCTGCCGCCATCCCCCTCCCCTTGGTGAAGAGCCTACTT
GGCCCCTACCTTGTTTTCATGGCATCCACCATCAATGGCTATGAGGGCACTGGCCGGTCACTGTCCCTCA
AGCTAATTCAGCAGCTCCGTCAACAGAGCGCCCAGAGCCAGGTCAGCACCACTGCTGAGAATAAGACCAC
GACGACAGCCAGATTGGCATCAGCGCGGACACTGCATGAGGTTTCCCTCCAGGAGTCAATCCGATACGCC
CCTGGGGATGCAGTGGAGAAGTGGCTGAATGACTTGCTGTGCCTGGATTGCCTCAACATCACTCGGATAG
TCTCAGGCTGCCCCTTGCCTGAAGCTTGTGAACTGTACTATGTTAATAGAGATACCCTCTTTTGCTACCA
CAAGGCCTCTGAAGTTTTCCTCCAACGGCTTATGGCCCTCTACGTGGCTTCTCACTACAAGAACTCTCCC
AATGATCTCCAGATGCTCTCCGATGCACCTGCTCACCATCTCTTCTGCCTTCTGCCTCCTGTGCCCCCCA
CCCAGAATGCCCTTCCAGAAGTGCTTGCTGTTATCCAGGTGTGCCTTGAAGGGGAGATTTCTCGCCAGTC
CATCTTGAACAGTCTGTCTCGAGGCAAGAAGGCTTCAGGGGACCTGATTCCATGGACAGTGTCAGAACAG
TTCCAAGATCCAGACTTTGGTGGTCTGTCTGGTGGAAGGGTCGTTCGCATTGCTGTTCACCCAGATTATC
AAGGGATGGGCTATGAGAGCCGTGCTCTGCAGCTGCTGCAGATGTACTATGAAGGCAGGTTTCCTTGTCT
GGAGGAAAAGGTCCTTGAGACACCACAGGAAATTCACACCGTAAGCAGCGAGGCTGTCAGCTTGTTGGAA
GAGGTCATCACTCCCCGGAAGGACCTGCCTCCTTTACTCCTCAAATTGAATGAGAGGCCTGCCGAACGCC
TGGATTACCTGGGTGTTTCCTATGGCTTGACCCCCAGGCTCCTCAAGTTCTGGAAACGAGCTGGATTTGT
TCCTGTTTATCTGAGACAGACCCCGAATGACCTGACCGGAGAGCACTCGTGCATCATGCTGAAGACGCTC
ACTGATGAGGATGAGGCTGACCAGGGAGGCTGGCTTGCAGCCTTCTGGAAAGATTTCCGACGGCGGTTCC
TAGCCTTGCTCTCCTACCAGTTCAGTACCTTCTCTCCTTCCCTGGCTCTGAACATCATTCAGAACAGGAA
CATGGGGAAGCCAGCCCAGCCTGCCCTGAGCCGGGAGGAGCTGGAAGCACTCTTCCTCCCCTATGACCTG
AAGCGGCTGGAGATGTATTCACGGAATATGGTGGACTATCACCTCATCATGGACATGATCCCGGCCATCT
CTCGCATCTATTTCCTGAACCAGCTGGGGGACCTGGCCCTGTCTGCGGCTCAGTCGGCTCTTCTCTTGGG
GATTGGCCTGCAGCATAAGTCTGTGGACCAGCTGGAAAAGGAGATTGAGCTGCCCTCGGGCCAGTTGATG
GGACTTTTCAACCGGATCATCCGCAAAGTTGTGAAGCTATTTAATGAAGTTCAGGAAAAGGCCATTGAGG
AGCAGATGGTGGCAGCGAAGGATGTGGTCATGGAGCCCACGATGAAGACCCTCAGTGACGACCTAGATGA
AGCAGCAAAGGAATTTCAGGAGAAACACAAGAAGGAAGTAGGGAAGCTGAAATCAATGGATTTGAGTGAA
TATATTATCCGTGGGGACGATGAAGAGTGGAATGAAGTTTTGAACAAAGCTGGGCCGAACGCCTCGATCA
TCAGCCTGAAAAGTGACAAGAAAAGGAAGTTAGAGGCCAAACAAGAACCCAAACAGAGCAAGAAGTTGAA
GAACAGAGAGACAAAGAACAAAAAAGATATGAAACTGAAGCGGAAGAAATAGACGCGTCTGCAGTCTAGA
TAAACCCGCTGATCAGCCTCGACTGTGCCTTCTAGTTGCCAGCCATCTGTTGTTTGCCCCTCCCCCGTGC
CTTCCTTGACCCTGGAAGGTGCCACTCCCACTGTCCTTTCCTAATAAAATGAGGAAATTGCATCGCATTG
TCTGAGTAGGTGTCATTCTATTCTGGGGGGTGGGGTGGGGCAGGACAGCAAGGGGGAGGATTGGGAAGAC
AATAGCAGGCATGCTGGGGATGCGGTGGGCTCTATGGCTTCTGAGGCGGAAAGAACCAGCTGGGGCTCTA
GGGGGTATCCCC
[124 nt withheld, positions 3443-3566]
C
[91 nt withheld, positions 3568-3658]
A
[49 nt withheld, positions 3660-3708]
CCTTTGACGTTGGAGTCCACGTTCTTT
[37 nt withheld, positions 3736-3772]
ACCCTATCTCGGTCTATTCTTTTGATTTATAAGGGATTTTGCCGATTTCGGCCTATTGGTTAAAAAATGA
GCTGATTTAACAAAAATTTAACGCGAATTAATTCTGTGGAATGTGTGTCAGTTAGGGTGTGGAAAGTCCC
CAGGCTCCCCAGCAGGCAGAAGTATGCAAAGCATGCATCTCAATTAGTCAGCAACCAGGTGTGGAAAGTC
CCCAGGCTCCCCAGCAGGCAGAAGTATGCAAAGCATGCATCTCAATTAGTCAGCAACCATAGTCCCGCCC
CTAACTCCGCCCATCCCGCCCCTAACTCCGCCCAGTTCCGCCCATTCTCCGCCCCATGGCTGACTAATTT
TTTTTATTTATGCAGAGGCCGAGGCCGCCTCTGCCTCTGAGCTATTCCAGAAGTAGTGAGGAGGCTTTTT
TGGAGGCCTAGGCTTTTGCAAAAAGCTCCCGGGAGCTTGTATATCCATTTTCGGATCTGATCAGCACGTG
ACCATGACCGAGTACAAGCCCACGGTGCGCCTCGCCACCCGCGACGACGTCCCCAGGGCCGTACGCACCC
TCGCCGCCGCGTTCGCCGACTACCCCGCCACGCGCCACACCGTCGATCCGGACCGCCACATCGAGCGGGT
CACCGAGCTGCAAGAACTCTTCCTCACGCGCGTCGGGCTCGACATCGGCAAGGTGTGGGTCGCGGACGAC
GGCGCCGCGGTGGCGGTCTGGACCACGCCGGAGAGCGTCGAAGCGGGGGCGGTGTTCGCCGAGATCGGCC
CGCGCATGGCCGAGTTGAGCGGTTCCCGGCTGGCCGCGCAGCAACAGATGGAAGGCCTCCTGGCGCCGCA
CCGGCCCAAGGAGCCCGCGTGGTTCCTGGCCACCGTCGGCGTCTCGCCCGACCACCAGGGCAAGGGTCTG
GGCAGCGCCGTCGTGCTCCCCGGAGTGGAGGCGGCCGAGCGCGCCGGGGTGCCCGCCTTCCTGGAGACCT
CCGCGCCCCGCAACCTCCCCTTCTACGAGCGGCTCGGCTTCACCGTCACCGCCGACGTCGAGGTGCCCGA
AGGACCGCGCACCTGGTGCATGACCCGCAAGCCCGGTGCCTGACACGTGCTACGAGATTTCGATTCCACC
GCCGCCTTCTATGAAAGGTTGGGCTTCGGAATCGTTTTCCGGGACGCCGGCTGGATGATCCTCCAGCGCG
GGGATCTCATGCTGGAGTTCTTCGCCCACCCCAACTTGTTTATTGCAGCTTATAATGGTTACAAATAAAG
CAATAGCATCACAAATTTCACAAATAAAGCATTTTTTTCACTGCATTCTAGTTGTGGTTTGTCCAAACTC
ATCAATGTATCTTATCATGTCTGGCTAGCCGTCGACCTCTAGCTAGAGCTTGGCGTAATCATGGTCATAG
CTGTTTCCTGTGTGAAATTGTTATCCGCTCACAATTCCACACAACATACGAGCCGGAAGCATAAAGTGTA
AAGCCTGGGGTGCCTAATGAGTGAGCTAACTCACATTAATTGCGTTGCGCTCACTGCCCGCTTTCCAGTC
GGGAAACCTGTCGTGCCAGCTGCATTAATGAATCGGCCAACGCGCGGGGAGAGGCGGTTTGCGTATTGGG
CGCTCTTCCGCTTCCTCGCTCACTGACTCGCTGCGCTCGGTCGTTCGGCTGCGGCGAGCGGTATCAGCTC
ACTCAAAGGCGGTAATACGGTTATCCACAGAATCAGGGGATAACGCAGGAAAGAACATGTGAGCAAAAGG
CCAGCAAAAGGCCAGGAACCGTAAAAAGGCCGCGTTGCTGGCGTTTTTCCATAGGCTCCGCCCCCCTGAC
GAGCATCACAAAAATCGACGCTCAAGTCAGAGGTGGCGAAACCCGACAGGACTATAAAGATACCAGGCGT
TTCCCCCTGGAAGCTCCCTCGTGCGCTCTCCTGTTCCGACCCTGCCGCTTACCGGATACCTGTCCGCCTT
TCTCCCTTCGGGAAGCGTGGCGCTTTCTCATAGCTCACGCTGTAGGTATCTCAGTTCGGTGTAGGTCGTT
CGCTCCAAGCTGGGCTGTGTGCACGAACCCCCCGTTCAGCCCGACCGCTGCGCCTTATCCGGTAACTATC
GTCTTGAGTCCAACCCGGTAAGACACGACTTATCGCCACTGGCAGCAGCCACTGGTAACAGGATTAGCAG
AGCGAGGTATGTAGGCGGTGCTACAGAGTTCTTGAAGTGGTGGCCTAACTACGGCTACACTAGAAGAACA
GTATTTGGTATCTGCGCTCTGCTGAAGCCAGTTACCTTCGGAAAAAGAGTTGGTAGCTCTTGATCCGGCA
AACAAACCACCGCTGGTAGCGGTTTTTTTGTTTGCAAGCAGCAGATTACGCGCAGAAAAAAAGGATCTCA
AGAAGATCCTTTGATCTTTTCTACGGGGTCTGACGCTCAGTGGAACGAAAACTCACGTTAAGGGATTTTG
GTCATGAGATTATCAAAAAGGATCTTCACCTAGATCCTTTTAAATTAAAAATGAAGTTTTAAATCAATCT
AAAGTATATATGAGTAAACTTGGTCTGACAGTTACCAATGCTTAATCAGTGAGGCACCTATCTCAGCGAT
CTGTCTATTTCGTTCATCCATAGTTGCCTGACTCCCCGTCGTGTAGATAACTACGATACGGGAGGGCTTA
CCATCTGGCCCCAGTGCTGCAATGATACCGCGAGACCCACGCTCACCGGCTCCAGATTTATCAGCAATAA
ACCAGCCAGCCGGAAGGGCCGAGCGCAGAAGTGGTCCTGCAACTTTATCCGCCTCCATCCAGTCTATTAA
TTGTTGCCGGGAAGCTAGAGTAAGTAGTTCGCCAGTTAATAGTTTGCGCAACGTTGTTGCCATTGCTACA
GGCATCGTGGTGTCACGCTCGTCGTTTGGTATGGCTTCATTCAGCTCCGGTTCCCAACGATCAAGGCGAG
TTACATGATCCCCCATGTTGTGCAAAAAAGCGGTTAGCTCCTTCGGTCCTCCGATCGTTGTCAGAAGTAA
GTTGGCCGCAGTGTTATCACTCATGGTTATGGCAGCACTGCATAATTCTCTTACTGTCATGCCATCCGTA
AGATGCTTTTCTGTGACTGGTGAGTACTCAACCAAGTCATTCTGAGAATAGTGTATGCGGCGACCGAGTT
GCTCTTGCCCGGCGTCAATACGGGATAATACCGCGCCACATAGCAGAACTTTAAAAGTGCTCATCATTGG
AAAACGTTCTTCGGGGCGAAAACTCTCAAGGATCTTACCGCTGTTGAGATCCAGTTCGATGTAACCCACT
CGTGCACCCAACTGATCTTCAGCATCTTTTACTTTCACCAGCGTTTCTGGGTGAGCAAAAACAGGAAGGC
AAAATGCCGCAAAAAAGGGAATAAGGGCGACACGGAAATGTTGAATACTCATACTCTTCCTTTTTCAATA
TTATTGAAGCATTTATCAGGGTTATTGTCTCATGAGCGGATACATATTTGAATGTATTTAGAAAAATAAA
CAAATAGGGGTTCCGCGCACATTTCCCCGAAAAGTGCCACCTGACGTCGACGGATCGGGAGATCCTGTAC
GGGCCAGATATCCGCGTTGACATTGATTATTGACTAGTTATTAATAGTAATCAATTACGGGGTCATTAGT
TCATAGCCCATATATGGAGTTCCGCGTTACATAACTTACGGTAAATGGCCCGCCTGGCTGACCGCCCAAC
GACCCCCGCCCATTGACGTCAATAATGACGTATGTTCCCATAGTAACGCCAATAGGGACTTTCCATTGAC
GTCAATGGGTGGAGTATTTACGGTAAACTGCCCACTTGGCAGTACATCAAGTGTATCATATGCCAAGTAC
GCCCCCTATTGACGTCAATGACGGTAAATGGCCCGCCTGGCATTATGCCCAGTACATGACCTTATGGGAC
TTTCCTACTTGGCAGTACATCTACGTATTAGTCATCGCTATTACCATGGTGATGCGGTTTTGGCAGTACA
TCAATGGGCGTGGATAGCGGTTTGACTCACGGGGATTTCCAAGTCTCCACCCCATTGACGTCAATGGGAG
TTTGTTTTGGCACCAAAATCAACGGGACTTTCCAAAATGTCGTAACAACTCCGCCCCATTGACGCAAATG
GGCGGTAGGCGTGTACGGTGGGAGGTCTATATAAGCAGAGCTCTCCCTATCAGTGATAGAGATCTCCCTA
TCAGTGATAGAGATCGTCGACGAGCTCGTTTAGTGAACCGTCAGATCGCCTGGAGACGCCATCCACGCTG
TTTTGACCTCCATAGAAGACACCGGGACCGATCCAGCCTCCGGC
Features (pLannotate 1.2.2; 21 found; start..end, strand, type, name):
     25..51      +  CDS            3xFLAG (fragment): three tandem FLAG® epitope tags
     55..3129    +  CDS            NAT10: NAT10_HUMAN - Also known as ALP From Homo sapiens (Human).
   3173..3397    +  polyA_signal   bGH poly(A) signal: bovine growth hormone polyadenylation signal
   3401..3422    +  promoter       SV40 promoter (fragment): SV40 enhancer and early promoter
   3443..3871    +  rep_origin     f1 ori (sequence partly withheld): f1 bacteriophage origin of replication; arrow indicates direction of (+) strand synthesis
   3885..4214    +  promoter       SV40 promoter: SV40 enhancer and early promoter
   4266..4865    +  CDS            PuroR: puromycin N-acetyltransferase; pac from Streptomyces alboniger; confers resistance to puromycin
   4875..5000    +  CDS            ble (fragment): BLE_KLEPN - Experimental evidence at protein level: Swiss-Prot protein existence level 1. Binding protein with a strong affinity to the bleomycin family of antibiotics. Binds to CL990; an antimitotic-antibiotic compound. From Klebsiella pneumoniae.
   4995..5116    +  polyA_signal   SV40 poly(A) signal: SV40 polyadenylation signal
   5190..5206    -  protein_bind   lac operator: The lac repressor binds to the lac operator to inhibit transcription in E. coli. This inhibition can be relieved by adding lactose or isopropyl-β-D-thiogalactopyranoside (IPTG). lac repressor encoded by lacI
   5214..5244    -  promoter       lac promoter: promoter for the E. coli lac operon
   5259..5280    -  protein_bind   CAP binding site: CAP binding activates transcription in the presence of cAMP. E. coli catabolite activator protein
   5293..5385    -  CDS            lacI (fragment): lac repressor; lacI; The lac repressor binds to the lac operator to inhibit transcription in E. coli. This inhibition can be relieved by adding lactose or isopropyl-β-D-thiogalactopyranoside (IPTG).
   5568..6153    -  rep_origin     ori: high-copy-number ColE1/pMB1/pBR322/pUC origin of replication
   6324..7184    -  CDS            AmpR: β-lactamase; bla; confers resistance to ampicillin, carbenicillin, and related antibiotics
   7185..7289    -  promoter       AmpR promoter: bla
   7361..7740    +  enhancer       CMV enhancer: human cytomegalovirus immediate early enhancer
   7741..7944    +  promoter       CMV promoter: human cytomegalovirus (CMV) immediate early promoter
   7946..7965    +  promoter       PLtetO-1 promoter (fragment): modified phage lambda PL promoter with tet operator sites (Lutz and Bujard, 1997)
   7967..7986    +  promoter       PLtetO-1 promoter (fragment): modified phage lambda PL promoter with tet operator sites (Lutz and Bujard, 1997)
   7994..8027    +  promoter       TRE3GV promoter (fragment): 3rd-generation Tet-responsive promoter that can be activated by binding of Tet-On® 3G, optimized for retroviral and lentiviral vectors
