[The description below was written by a language model from this plasmid's Addgene catalogue record and pLannotate feature annotations shown in this document.]
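Description:
pICE-FLAG-NAT10-siR-G641E is an 8,086 bp mammalian expression plasmid built on the pICE backbone, carrying the human NAT10 cDNA with an N-terminal FLAG tag. The tag was introduced into the backbone between HindIII and BamHI, and the NAT10 coding sequence was cloned downstream between BamHI and MluI. The feature table annotates the tag as a short fragment matching 3xFLAG, which fits the FLAG epitope the catalogue describes. The insert carries the G641E substitution together with silent mutations that make the transcript resistant to an siRNA, so the mutant protein can be expressed while endogenous NAT10 is knocked down.

Expression is driven by a "CMV-tet" promoter: the CMV immediate-early enhancer and promoter followed by short sequences that the annotation software matches to tet operator-containing promoters, most likely tandem tet operator sites. In ordinary cells, which lack the Tet repressor, this promoter is constitutively active. In T-REx cells, which express the repressor, transcription is blocked until doxycycline is added, giving inducible expression. The transcript ends at a bovine growth hormone polyadenylation signal. A separate SV40 early promoter drives the puromycin N-acetyltransferase gene, terminated by an SV40 poly(A) signal, for selection of transfected mammalian cells. A small bleomycin-resistance fragment next to it appears to be a remnant of an earlier marker.

In bacteria the plasmid is maintained through a high-copy ColE1/pUC-type origin and ampicillin resistance, and it also contains an f1 origin. According to the record, it is intended for constitutive or inducible expression of the G641E NAT10 mutant, which suits knockdown-and-complementation experiments.
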