Addgene plasmid #59366: pICE-FLAG-NAT10-siR-G641E
Purpose: Plasmid for constitutive or doxycycline-inducible expression of G641E mutant of human NAT10 resistant to a siRNA. Confers resistance to puromycin. Use T-REx cells for doxycycline-inducible expression.
Depositing lab: Steve Jackson. Depositing organization: Gurdon Institute. Publication: Chemical inhibition of NAT10 corrects defects of laminopathic cells. Larrieu D, Britton S, Demir M, Rodriguez R, Jackson SP. Science. 2014 May 2;344(6183):527-32. doi: 10.1126/science.1252651. PubMed 24786082.
Backbone
  Vector backbone: pICE
  Backbone size w/o insert (bp): 5044
  Total vector size (bp): 8086
  Modifications to backbone: FLAG tag inserted between HindIII and BamHI of original pICE
  Vector type: Mammalian Expression
  Selectable markers: Puromycin
Growth in bacteria
  Bacterial resistance: Ampicillin, 100 μg/mL
  Growth temperature: 37°C
  Growth strain: XL1 Blue
  Copy number: High Copy
Gene/Insert
  Gene/Insert name: NAT10 NM_024662
  Species: H. sapiens (human)
  Mutation: G641E and silent mutations to render the cDNA resistant to siRNA
  Entrez Gene: NAT10 (a.k.a. ALP, Kre33, NET43)
  Promoter: CMV-tet
  Tag / fusion protein: FLAG (N terminal on backbone)
  Cloning method: Restriction Enzyme; 5′ cloning site BamHI (not destroyed); 3′ cloning site MluI (not destroyed)
  Sequencing primers: 5′ CMVpromoter forward; 3′ BGHpolyA reverse
Terms and licenses: Academic/Nonprofit Terms; Industry Terms: Not Available to Industry
How to cite: pICE-FLAG-NAT10-siR-G641E was a gift from Steve Jackson (Addgene plasmid # 59366 ; http://n2t.net/addgene:59366 ; RRID:Addgene_59366)
