>Addgene plasmid #59366 | pICE-FLAG-NAT10-siR-G641E | addgene partial sequence | sequence record 94218 | CMV-F 5'-CGCAAATGGGCGGTAGGCGTG-3'
TATCGTGATAGAGATCTCCCTATCAGTGATAGAGATCGTCGACGAGCTCGTTTAGTGAACCGTCAGATCG
CCTGGAGACGCCATCCACGCTGTTTTGACCTCCATAGAAGACACCGGGACCGATCCAGCCTCCGGCAAGC
TTGCGGCCGCCGCCACCATGGATTACAAGGATGACGACGATAAGGGATCCATGCATCGGAAAAAGGTGGA
TAACCGAATCCGGATTCTCATTGAGAATGGAGTAGCTGAGCGGCAAAGATCTCTCTTTGTTGTAGTTGGG
GATCGAGGAAAAGATCAGGTGGTAATACTTCATCACATGTTATCCAAAGCAACTGTGAAGGCTCGGCCTT
CAGTGCTGTGGTGTTATAAGAAAGAGCTGGGGTTTAGCAGTCACCGGAAGAAAAGAATGCGACAGCTGCA
GAAGAAAATAAAGAATGGAACACTGAACATAAAGCAGGACGACCCCTTTGAACTCTTCATAGCAGCCACA
AACATTCGCTACTGCTACTACAACGAGACCCACAAGATCCTGGGCAATACCTTCGGCATGTGTGTGCTGC
AGGATTTTGAAGCCTTAACTCCAAACTTGCTGGCCAGGACTGTAGAAACAGTGGAAGGTGGTGGGCTAGT
GGTCATCCTCCTACGGACCATGAACTCACTCAAGCAATTGTACACAGTGACTATGGATGTGCATTCCAGG
TACAGAACTGAGGCCCATCAGGATGTGGTGGGAAGATTTAATGAAAGGTTTATTCTGTCTCTGGCCTCTT
GTAAGAAGTGTCTCGTCATTGATGACCAGCTCAACATCCTGCCCATCTCCTCCCACGTTGCCACCATGGA
GGCCCTGCCTCCCCAGACTCCGGATGAGAGTCTTGGTCCTTCTGATCTGGAGCTGA
