>Addgene plasmid #59366 | pICE-FLAG-NAT10-siR-G641E | addgene partial sequence | sequence record 94220 | BGH-rev 5'-TAGAAGGCACAGTCGAGG-3'
TGCAGACGCGTCTATTTCTTCCGCTTCAGTTTCATATCTTTTTTGTTCTTTGTCTCTCTGTTCTTCAACT
TCTTGCTCTGTTTGGGTTCTTGTTTGGCCTCTAACTTCCTTTTCTTGTCACTTTTCAGGCTGATGATCGA
GGCGTTCGGCCCAGCTTTGTTCAAAACTTCATTCCACTCTTCATCGTCCCCACGGATAATATATTCACTC
AAATCCATTGATTTCAGCTTCCCTACTTCCTTCTTGTGTTTCTCCTGAAATTCCTTTGCTGCTTCATCTA
GGTCGTCACTGAGGGTCTTCATCGTGGGCTCCATGACCACATCCTTCGCTGCCACCATCTGCTCCTCAAT
GGCCTTTTCCTGAACTTCATTAAATAGCTTCACAACTTTGCGGATGATCCGGTTGAAAAGTCCCATCAAC
TGGCCCGAGGGCAGCTCAATCTCCTTTTCCAGCTGGTCCACAGACTTATGCTGCAGGCCAATCCCCAAGA
GAAGAGCCGACTGAGCCGCAGACAGGGCCAGGTCCCCCAGCTGGTTCAGGAAATAGATGCGAGAGATGGC
CGGGATCATGTCCATGATGAGGTGATAGTCCACCATATTCCGTGAATACATCTCCAGCCGCTTCAGGTCA
TAGGGGAGGAAGAGTGCTTCCAGCTCCTCCCGGCTCAGGGCAGGCTGGGCTGGCTTCCCCATGTTCCTGT
TCTGAATGATGTTCAGAGCCAGGGAAGGAGAGAAGGTACTGAACTGGTAGGAGAGCAAGGCTAGGAACCG
CCGTCGGAAATCTTTCCAGAAGGCTGCAAGCCAGCCTCCCTGGTCAGCCTCATCCTCATCAGTGAGCGTC
TTCAGCATGATGCACGAGTGCTCTCCGGTCAGGTCATTC
