>Addgene plasmid #59366 | pICE-FLAG-NAT10-siR-G641E | addgene partial sequence | sequence record 94221 | NAT10-F 5'-ttccagaagtgcttgctgtt-3'
CTCGCCAGTCCATCTTGAACAGTCTGTCTCGAGGCAAGAAGGCTTCAGGGGACCTGATTCCATGGACAGT
GTCAGAACAGTTCCAAGATCCAGACTTTGGTGGTCTGTCTGGTGGAAGGGTCGTTCGCATTGCTGTTCAC
CCAGATTATCAAGGGATGGGCTATGAGAGCCGTGCTCTGCAGCTGCTGCAGATGTACTATGAAGGCAGGT
TTCCTTGTCTGGAGGAAAAGGTCCTTGAGACACCACAGGAAATTCACACCGTAAGCAGCGAGGCTGTCAG
CTTGTTGGAAGAGGTCATCACTCCCCGGAAGGACCTGCCTCCTTTACTCCTCAAATTGAATGAGAGGCCT
GCCGAACGCCTGGATTACCTGGGTGTTTCCTATGGCTTGACCCCCAGGCTCCTCAAGTTCTGGAAACGAG
CTGGATTTGTTCCTGTTTATCTGAGACAGACCCCGAATGACCTGACCGGAGAGCACTCGTGCATCATGCT
GAAGACGCTCACTGATGAGGATGAGGCTGACCAGGGAGGCTGGCTTGCAGCCTTCTGGAAAGATTTCCGA
CGGCGGTTCCTAGCCTTGCTCTCCTACCAGTTCAGTACCTTCTCTCCTTCCCTGGCTCTGAACATCATTC
AGAACAGGAACATGGGGAAGCCAGCCCAGCCTGCCCTGAGCCGGGAGGAGCTGGAAGCACTCTTCCTCCC
CTATGACCTGAAGCGGCTGGAGATGTATTCACGGAATATGGTGGACTATCACCTCATCATGGACATGATC
CCGGCCATCTCTCGCATCTATTTCCTGAACCAGCTGGGGGACCTGGCCCTGTCTGCGGCTCAGTCGGCTC
TTCTCTTGGGGATTGGCCTGCAGCATAAGTCTGTGGACCAGCT
