>Addgene plasmid #59366 | pICE-FLAG-NAT10-siR-G641E | addgene partial sequence | sequence record 94772 | NAT10-F2 5'-TGAAGTTTTCCTCCAACGGC-3'
CTCTCCCAATGATCTCCAGATGCTCTCCGATGCACCTGCTCACCATCTCTTCTGCCTTCTGCCTCCTGTG
CCCCCCACCCAGAATGCCCTTCCAGAAGTGCTTGCTGTTATCCAGGTGTGCCTTGAAGGGGAGATTTCTC
GCCAGTCCATCTTGAACAGTCTGTCTCGAGGCAAGAAGGCTTCAGGGGACCTGATTCCATGGACAGTGTC
AGAACAGTTCCAAGATCCAGACTTTGGTGGTCTGTCTGGTGGAAGGGTCGTTCGCATTGCTGTTCACCCA
GATTATCAAGGGATGGGCTATGAGAGCCGTGCTCTGCAGCTGCTGCAGATGTACTATGAAGGCAGGTTTC
CTTGTCTGGAGGAAAAGGTCCTTGAGACACCACAGGAAATTCACACCGTAAGCAGCGAGGCTGTCAGCTT
GTTGGAAGAGGTCATCACTCCCCGGAAGGACCTGCCTCCTTTACTCCTCAAATTGAATGAGAGGCCTGCC
GAACGCCTGGATTACCTGGGTGTTTCCTATGGCTTGACCCCCAGGCTCCTCAAGTTCTGGAAACGAGCTG
GATTTGTTCCTGTTTATCTGAGACAGACCCCGAATGACCTGACCGGAGAGCACTCGTGCATCATGCTGAA
GACGCTCACTGATGAGGATGAGGCTGACCAGGGAGGCTGGCTTGCAGCCTTCTGGAAAGATTTCCGACGG
CGGTTCCTAGCCTTGCTCTCCTACCAGTTCAGTACCTTCTCTCCTTCCCTGGCTCTGAACATCATTCAG
